>Addgene plasmid #14487 | pIS54 ADAR 3'UTR | depositor partial sequence | sequence record 8112 | Author sequence
CACAACGAGCTCTTGATTTGTCTGAACTGTGGCTACTGTGCATTCCTTGAATAATCACTTGTAAAAATTG
TCAGTGCTTGAAGCTGTTTCCTTTACTCACATTGAAGGGACTTCGTTGGTTTTTTGGAGTCTTGGTTGTG
ACTCCAAGAGCAGAGTGAGGAAGACCCCCAAGCATAGACTCGGGTACTGTGATGATGGCTGCAGTCCAGT
TTTATGATTCTGCTTTTATGTGTCCCTTGATAACAGTGACTTAACAATATACATTCCTCATAAATAAATC
TAGAGTTGTG
