>Addgene plasmid #14487 | pIS54 ADAR 3'UTR | addgene partial sequence | sequence record 104588 | HSV-TK-proF 5'-CCAGGTCCACTTCGCATATT-3'
AAGCTTGATTCTTCTGACACAACAGTCTCGAACTTAAGCTGCAGAAGTTGGTCGTGAGGCACTGGGCAGG
TAAGTATCAAGGTTACAAGACAGGTTTAAGGAGACCAATAGAAACTGGGCTTGTCGAGACAGAGAAGACT
CTTGCGTTTCTGATAGGCACCTATTGGTCTTACTGACATCCACTTTGCCTTTCTCTCCACAGGTGTCCAC
TCCCAGTTCAATTACAGCTCTTAAGGCTAGAGTACTTAATACGACTCACTATAGGCTAGCCACCATGACT
TCGAAAGTTTATGATCCAGAACAAAGGAAACGGATGATAACTGGTCCGCAGTGGTGGGCCAGATGTAAAC
AAATGAATGTTCTTGATTCATTTATTAATTATTATGATTCAGAAAAACATGCAGAAAATGCTGTTATTTT
TTTACATGGTAACGCGGCCTCTTCTTATTTATGGCGACATGTTGTGCCACATATTGAGCCAGTAGCGCGG
TGTATTATACCAGACCTTATTGGTATGGGCAAATCAGGCAAATCTGGTAATGGTTCTTATAGGTTACTTG
ATCATTACAAATATCTTACTGCATGGTTTGAACTTCTTAATTTACCAAAGAAGATCATTTTTGTCGGCCA
TGATTGGGGTGCTTGTTTGGCATTTCATTATAGCTATGAGCATCAAGATAAGATCAAAGCAATAGTTCAC
GCTGAAAGTGTAGTAGATGTGATTGAATCATGG
