>Addgene plasmid #14487 | pIS54 ADAR 3'UTR | addgene partial sequence | sequence record 104762 | EBV-rev 5'-GTGGTTTGTCCAAACTCATC-3'
ACGCTAGATTTATTTATGAGGAATGTATATTGTTAAGTCACTGTTATCAAGGGACACATAAAAGCAGAAT
CATAAAACTGGACTGCAGCCATCATCACAGTACCCGAGTCTATGCTTGGGGGTCTTCCTCACTCTGCTCT
TGGAGTCACAACCAAGACTCCAAAAAACCAACGAAGTCCCTTCAATGTGAGTAAAGGAAACAGCTTCAAG
CACTGACAATTTTTACAAGTGATTATTCAAGGAATGCACAGTAGCCACAGTTCAGACAAATCAAGAGCTC
CTAGAATTATTGTTCATTTTTGAGAACTCGCTCAACGAACGATTTGATATATTTTCCCATTTCATCAGGT
GCATCTTCTTGCGAAAAATGAAGACCTTTTACTTTGACAAATTCAGTATTAGGAAACTTCTTGGCACCTT
CAACAATAGCATTGGAAAAGAATCCTGGGTCCGATTCAATAAACATTTTTGGTAAATCATCACTTGCACG
TAGATAAGCATTATAATTCCTAACAATTTGTACAACGTCAGGTTTACCACCTTTTACTAACGGGATTTCA
CGAGGCCATGATAATGTTGGACGACGAACTTCACCTTTCTCTTTGAATGGTTCAAGATATGCTGCAAATT
CTTCTGGTTCTAACTTTCTCATGATTTTTGATGGCAACATGGTTTCCACGAAGAAGTTATTCTCCAAAAC
CATTTTTTCTCCTTCTTCAGATTTGATCAACGCAATATCTTCTTCAATATCAGGCCATTCATCCCATGAT
TCAATCACATCTACTACACTTTCAGCGTGAACTATTGCTTTGATCTTATCTTGATGCTCATAGCTATAA
