[The description below was written by a language model from this plasmid's Addgene catalogue record.]
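Description:
pIS54 ADAR 3'UTR is a mammalian luciferase reporter plasmid built on the pIS1 backbone, a roughly 4.1 kb Renilla luciferase reporter vector. It is maintained in E. coli as a high-copy plasmid under ampicillin selection. The record does not state the origin of replication, the promoter that drives luciferase in mammalian cells, or the polyadenylation signal, and no feature table is available to fill in those details.

The payload is a 290 bp fragment of the human ADAR 3' untranslated region, inserted between SacI and XbaI sites, both of which were preserved by the cloning. The catalogue lists luciferase as an N-terminal "fusion" carried on the backbone. Because the insert is a UTR segment rather than coding sequence, this is best read as the ADAR fragment lying downstream of the Renilla luciferase open reading frame, where it forms part of the reporter transcript's 3'UTR instead of being translated. In that arrangement, any regulatory elements within the ADAR fragment, such as microRNA binding sites, can alter the stability or translation of the luciferase mRNA, and the effect is measured as a change in Renilla luciferase activity.

The plasmid is associated with a study showing that individual microRNAs can downregulate large numbers of target mRNAs. This fits its use as a 3'UTR reporter for testing whether the ADAR 3'UTR confers microRNA-mediated repression in transfected mammalian cells. Assays of this type are usually normalised to a second, co-transfected luciferase reporter. The record does not say which microRNA was tested against this UTR or which control constructs accompany it.
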