Addgene plasmid #14487: pIS54 ADAR 3'UTR
Depositing lab: David Bartel. Publication: Microarray analysis shows that some microRNAs downregulate large numbers of target mRNAs. Lim LP, Lau NC, Garrett-Engele P, Grimson A, Schelter JM, Castle J, Bartel DP, Linsley PS, Johnson JM. Nature. 2005 Feb 17. 433(7027):769-73. 10.1038/nature03315 PubMed 15685193.
Backbone
  Vector backbone: pIS1
  Backbone manufacturer: Bartel Lab
  Backbone size w/o insert (bp): 4085
  Vector type: Mammalian Expression, Luciferase
Growth in bacteria
  Bacterial resistance: Ampicillin, 100 μg/mL
  Growth temperature: 37°C
  Growth strain: DH5alpha
  Copy number: High Copy
Gene/Insert
  Gene/Insert name: ADAR 3'UTR (alt name: ADAR)
  Species: H. sapiens (human)
  Insert size (bp): 290
  Tag / fusion protein: luciferase (N terminal on backbone)
  Cloning method: Restriction Enzyme; 5′ cloning site SacI (not destroyed); 3′ cloning site XbaI (not destroyed)
  Sequencing primers: 5′ n/a; 3′ EBV rev primer (GTGGTTTGTCCAAACTCATC)
Terms and licenses: Academic/Nonprofit Terms; Industry Terms: Not Available to Industry
Depositor comments: ADAR 3'UTR in renilla luciferase reporter plasmid.
How to cite: pIS54 ADAR 3'UTR was a gift from David Bartel (Addgene plasmid # 14487)
